Addgene plasmid #100023: pRSET a sfGCaMP6s-T78H
Purpose: Bacterial expression of fluorescent reporter for calcium signaling, based off of GCaMP6s. cpEGFP replaced with a superfolder cpGFP variant containing T78H mutation
Depositing lab: Wolf Frommer. Depositing organization: Carnegie Institution for Science. Publication: Ratiometric Matryoshka biosensors from a nested cassette of green- and orange-emitting fluorescent proteins. Ast C, Foret J, Oltrogge LM, De Michele R, Kleist TJ, Ho CH, Frommer WB. Nat Commun. 2017 Sep 5;8(1):431. doi: 10.1038/s41467-017-00400-2. PubMed 28874729.
Backbone
  Vector backbone: pRSET A
  Backbone manufacturer: Thermo Fisher Scientific
  Backbone size w/o insert (bp): 2973
  Total vector size (bp): 4218
  Vector type: Bacterial Expression
Growth in bacteria
  Bacterial resistance: Ampicillin, 100 μg/mL
  Growth temperature: 37°C
  Growth strain: DH5alpha
  Copy number: High Copy
Gene/Insert
  Gene/Insert name: sfGCaMP6s-T78H
  Insert size (bp): 1245
  Mutation: cpEGFP replaced with superfolder cpGFP and T78H mutation reintroduced
  Promoter: T7
  Tag / fusion protein: 6x HIS tag (N terminal on backbone); Xpress_EK tag (N terminal on backbone)
  Cloning method: Ligation Independent Cloning
  Sequencing primers: 5′ T7; 3′ T7 term
Resource information
  A portion of this plasmid was derived from a plasmid made by: The M13 peptide and CaM from GCaMP6s (derived from Addgene plasmid #40753 - Douglas Kim) were used in the construction of this plasmid.
Terms and licenses: Academic/Nonprofit Terms; Industry Terms: Not Available to Industry
How to cite: pRSET a sfGCaMP6s-T78H was a gift from Wolf Frommer (Addgene plasmid # 100023 ; http://n2t.net/addgene:100023 ; RRID:Addgene_100023)
