[The description below was written by a language model from this plasmid's Addgene catalogue record and pLannotate feature annotations shown in this document.]
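Description:
pRSET a sfGCaMP6s-T78H is a 4.2 kb bacterial expression plasmid built on the commercial pRSET A backbone and designed to produce a genetically encoded green fluorescent calcium indicator in E. coli. It is maintained at high copy through a ColE1/pUC-type origin and selected with ampicillin via the β-lactamase gene and its own promoter. An f1 phage origin is also present, which in principle allows single-stranded DNA production.

The roughly 1.25 kb insert, introduced by ligation-independent cloning, is a derivative of GCaMP6s. It retains that sensor's M13 peptide and calmodulin domains, but the circularly permuted EGFP between them has been replaced with a superfolder circularly permuted GFP in which the T78H mutation was reintroduced. As in other GCaMP sensors, calcium-dependent binding of calmodulin to M13 alters the chromophore environment and so changes fluorescence. Expression is driven by a T7 promoter with the phage T7 gene 10 ribosome binding site and ends at a T7 terminator, so it requires a host supplying T7 RNA polymerase. The backbone contributes an N-terminal 6xHis tag for metal-affinity purification and an Xpress epitope with an enterokinase cleavage site.

The automated annotation labels the whole open reading frame as GCaMP2, which reflects similarity within the GCaMP family rather than the catalogued identity. The short hits to SV40 large T antigen, SET1, lacZα and lacI are fragments, most likely backbone remnants without a functional role. The construct is suited to producing purified sensor protein for in vitro characterisation, and it was deposited alongside work on nested dual-colour ratiometric biosensors.
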