Features (pLannotate 1.2.2; 12 found; start..end, strand, type, name):
      1..19      +  promoter       T7 promoter: promoter for bacteriophage T7 RNA polymerase
     51..73      +  RBS            RBS: efficient ribosome binding site from bacteriophage T7 gene 10 (Olins and Rangwala, 1989)
     81..1427    +  CDS            GCaMP2: GCaMP2 is a basic (constitutively fluorescent) green fluorescent protein published in 2006, derived from Aequorea victoria.
   1446..1529    +  CDS            large T antigen (fragment): large T antigen from SV40 (simian virus 40)
   1557..1606    +  CDS            SET1 (fragment): solubility-enhancement tag derived from T7 phage gene 10B
   1614..1661    +  terminator     T7 terminator: transcription terminator for bacteriophage T7 RNA polymerase
   1687..1753    +  CDS            lacZα (fragment): LacZα fragment of β-galactosidase; lacZ fragment
   1758..2186    +  rep_origin     f1 ori (sequence partly withheld): f1 bacteriophage origin of replication; arrow indicates direction of (+) strand synthesis
   2239..2343    +  promoter       AmpR promoter: bla
   2344..3204    +  CDS            AmpR: β-lactamase; bla; confers resistance to ampicillin, carbenicillin, and related antibiotics
   3375..3963    +  rep_origin     ori: high-copy-number ColE1/pMB1/pBR322/pUC origin of replication
   4146..4199    +  CDS            lacI (fragment): lac repressor; lacI; The lac repressor binds to the lac operator to inhibit transcription in E. coli. This inhibition can be relieved by adding lactose or isopropyl-β-D-thiogalactopyranoside (IPTG).
>Addgene plasmid #100023 | pRSET a sfGCaMP6s-T78H | addgene full sequence | sequence record 194290 | Addgene NGS Result
TAATACGACTCACTATAGGGAGACCACAACGGTTTCCCTCTAGAAATAATTTTGTTTAACTTTAAGAAGG
AGATATACATATGCGGGGTTCTCATCATCATCATCATCATGGTATGGCTAGCATGACTGGTGGACAGCAA
ATGGGTCGGGATCTGTACGACGATGACGATAAGGATCTCGCCACCATGGTCGACTCATCACGTCGTAAGT
GGAATAAGACAGGTCACGCAGTCAGAGCTATAGGTCGGCTGAGCTCACTCGAGAACGTGTATATTACCGC
GGATAAACAGAAAAACGGCATTAAAGCGAACTTTCACGTGCGCCATAACGTGGAAGATGGCAGCGTGCAG
CTGGCGGATCATTATCAGCAGAACACCCCGATTGGCGATGGCCCGGTGCTGCTGCCGGATAACCATTATC
TGAGCACCCAGACCAAGCTGAGCAAAGATCCGAACGAAAAACGCGATCACATGGTGCTGCTGGAATTTGT
GACCGCAGCGGGCATTACACACGGCATGGATGAACTGTATGGCGGCACCGGCGGCAGCGCGAGCCAGGGC
GAAGAACTGTTTACCGGCGTGGTGCCGATTCTGGTGGAACTGGATGGCGATGTGAACGGCCATAAATTTA
GCGTGCGCGGCGAAGGCGAAGGCGATGCGACCATTGGCAAACTGACCCTGAAATTTATTTCCACCACCGG
CAAACTACCGGTGCCGTGGCCGACCCTGGTGACCACCTTAACCTATGGCGTGCAGTGCTTTAGCCGCTAT
CCGGATCATATGAAACGCCATGATTTTTTTAAAAGCGCGATGCCGGAAGGCTATGTGCAGGAACGCACCA
TTAGCTTTAAAGATGATGGCAAATATAAAACCCGCGCGGTGGTGAAATTTGAAGGCGATACCCTGGTGAA
CCGCATTGAACTGAAAGGCACCGATTTTAAAGAAGATGGCAACATTCTGGGGCATAAACTGGAATATAAC
CTGCCGGACCAACTGACTGAAGAGCAGATCGCAGAATTTAAAGAGGCTTTCTCCCTATTTGACAAGGACG
GGGATGGGACAATAACAACCAAGGAGCTGGGGACGGTGATGCGGTCTCTGGGGCAGAACCCCACAGAAGC
AGAGCTGCAGGACATGATCAATGAAGTAGATGCCGACGGTGACGGCACAATCGACTTCCCTGAGTTCCTG
ACAATGATGGCAAGAAAAATGAAATACAGGGACACGGAAGAAGAAATTAGAGAAGCGTTCGGTGTGTTTG
ATAAGGATGGCAATGGCTACATCAGTGCAGCAGAGCTTCGCCACGTGATGACAAACCTTGGAGAGAAGTT
AACAGATGAAGAGGTTGATGAAATGATCAGGGAAGCAGACATCGATGGGGATGGTCAGGTAAACTACGAA
GAGTTTGTACAAATGATGACAGCGAAGTGAGCGGCCGCGACTCTAGATCATAATCAGCCATACCACATTT
GTAGAGGTTTTACTTGCTTTAAAAAACCTCCCACACCTCCCCCTGAACCTGAAACATAAAATGAATGCAA
TTCGAAGCTTGATCCGGCTGCTAACAAAGCCCGAAAGGAAGCTGAGTTGGCTGCTGCCACCGCTGAGCAA
TAACTAGCATAACCCCTTGGGGCCTCTAAACGGGTCTTGAGGGGTTTTTTGCTGAAAGGAGGAACTATAT
CCGGATCTGGCGTAATAGCGAAGAGGCCCGCACCGATCGCCCTTCCCAACAGTTGCGCAGCCTGAATGGC
GAATGGG
[124 nt withheld, positions 1758-1881]
C
[91 nt withheld, positions 1883-1973]
A
[49 nt withheld, positions 1975-2023]
CCTTTGACGTTGGAGTCCACGTTCTTT
[37 nt withheld, positions 2051-2087]
ACCCTATCTCGGTCTATTCTTTTGATTTATAAGGGATTTTGCCGATTTCGGCCTATTGGTTAAAAAATGA
GCTGATTTAACAAAAATTTAACGCGAATTTTAACAAAATATTAACGCTTACAATTTAGGTGGCACTTTTC
GGGGAAATGTGCGCGGAACCCCTATTTGTTTATTTTTCTAAATACATTCAAATATGTATCCGCTCATGAG
ACAATAACCCTGATAAATGCTTCAATAATATTGAAAAAGGAAGAGTATGAGTATTCAACATTTCCGTGTC
GCCCTTATTCCCTTTTTTGCGGCATTTTGCCTTCCTGTTTTTGCTCACCCAGAAACGCTGGTGAAAGTAA
AAGATGCTGAAGATCAGTTGGGTGCACGAGTGGGTTACATCGAACTGGATCTCAACAGCGGTAAGATCCT
TGAGAGTTTTCGCCCCGAAGAACGTTTTCCAATGATGAGCACTTTTAAAGTTCTGCTATGTGGCGCGGTA
TTATCCCGTATTGACGCCGGGCAAGAGCAACTCGGTCGCCGCATACACTATTCTCAGAATGACTTGGTTG
AGTACTCACCAGTCACAGAAAAGCATCTTACGGATGGCATGACAGTAAGAGAATTATGCAGTGCTGCCAT
AACCATGAGTGATAACACTGCGGCCAACTTACTTCTGACAACGATCGGAGGACCGAAGGAGCTAACCGCT
TTTTTGCACAACATGGGGGATCATGTAACTCGCCTTGATCGTTGGGAACCGGAGCTGAATGAAGCCATAC
CAAACGACGAGCGTGACACCACGATGCCTGTAGCAATGGCAACAACGTTGCGCAAACTATTAACTGGCGA
ACTACTTACTCTAGCTTCCCGGCAACAATTAATAGACTGGATGGAGGCGGATAAAGTTGCAGGACCACTT
CTGCGCTCGGCCCTTCCGGCTGGCTGGTTTATTGCTGATAAATCTGGAGCCGGTGAGCGTGGGTCTCGCG
GTATCATTGCAGCACTGGGGCCAGATGGTAAGCCCTCCCGTATCGTAGTTATCTACACGACGGGGAGTCA
GGCAACTATGGATGAACGAAATAGACAGATCGCTGAGATAGGTGCCTCACTGATTAAGCATTGGTAACTG
TCAGACCAAGTTTACTCATATATACTTTAGATTGATTTAAAACTTCATTTTTAATTTAAAAGGATCTAGG
TGAAGATCCTTTTTGATAATCTCATGACCAAAATCCCTTAACGTGAGTTTTCGTTCCACTGAGCGTCAGA
CCCCGTAGAAAAGATCAAAGGATCTTCTTGAGATCCTTTTTTTCTGCGCGTAATCTGCTGCTTGCAAACA
AAAAAACCACCGCTACCAGCGGTGGTTTGTTTGCCGGATCAAGAGCTACCAACTCTTTTTCCGAAGGTAA
CTGGCTTCAGCAGAGCGCAGATACCAAATACTGTTCTTCTAGTGTAGCCGTAGTTAGGCCACCACTTCAA
GAACTCTGTAGCACCGCCTACATACCTCGCTCTGCTAATCCTGTTACCAGTGGCTGCTGCCAGTGGCGAT
AAGTCGTGTCTTACCGGGTTGGACTCAAGACGATAGTTACCGGATAAGGCGCAGCGGTCGGGCTGAACGG
GGGGTTCGTGCACACAGCCCAGCTTGGAGCGAACGACCTACACCGAACTGAGATACCTACAGCGTGAGCT
ATGAGAAAGCGCCACGCTTCCCGAAGGGAGAAAGGCGGACAGGTATCCGGTAAGCGGCAGGGTCGGAACA
GGAGAGCGCACGAGGGAGCTTCCAGGGGGAAACGCCTGGTATCTTTATAGTCCTGTCGGGTTTCGCCACC
TCTGACTTGAGCGTCGATTTTTGTGATGCTCGTCAGGGGGGCGGAGCCTATGGAAAAACGCCAGCAACGC
GGCCTTTTTACGGTTCCTGGCCTTTTGCTGGCCTTTTGCTCACATGTTCTTTCCTGCGTTATCCCCTGAT
TCTGTGGATAACCGTATTACCGCCTTTGAGTGAGCTGATACCGCTCGCCGCAGCCGAACGACCGAGCGCA
GCGAGTCAGTGAGCGAGGAAGCGGAAGAGCGCCCAATACGCAAACCGCCTCTCCCCGCGCGTTGGCCGAT
TCATTAATGCAGGATCTCGATCCCGCGAAAT
